>Addgene plasmid #46957 | pEGFP-C1-FLAG-Ku70 | addgene full sequence | sequence record 197817 | Addgene NGS Result
CATTAGTTATTAATAGTAATCAATTACGGGGTCATTAGTTCATAGCCCATATATGGAGTTCCGCGTTACA
TAACTTACGGTAAATGGCCCGCCTGGCTGACCGCCCAACGACCCCCGCCCATTGACGTCAATAATGACGT
ATGTTCCCATAGTAACGCCAATAGGGACTTTCCATTGACGTCAATGGGTGGAGTATTTACGGTAAACTGC
CCACTTGGCAGTACATCAAGTGTATCATATGCCAAGTACGCCCCCTATTGACGTCAATGACGGTAAATGG
CCCGCCTGGCATTATGCCCAGTACATGACCTTATGGGACTTTCCTACTTGGCAGTACATCTACGTATTAG
TCATCGCTATTACCATGGTGATGCGGTTTTGGCAGTACATCAATGGGCGTGGATAGCGGTTTGACTCACG
GGGATTTCCAAGTCTCCACCCCATTGACGTCAATGGGAGTTTGTTTTGGCACCAAAATCAACGGGACTTT
CCAAAATGTCGTAACAACTCCGCCCCATTGACGCAAATGGGCGGTAGGCGTGTACGGTGGGAGGTCTATA
TAAGCAGAGCTGGTTTAGTGAACCGTCAGATCCGCTAGCGCTACCGGTCGCCACCATGGTGAGCAAGGGC
GAGGAGCTGTTCACCGGGGTGGTGCCCATCCTGGTCGAGCTGGACGGCGACGTAAACGGCCACAAGTTCA
GCGTGTCCGGCGAGGGCGAGGGCGATGCCACCTACGGCAAGCTGACCCTGAAGTTCATCTGCACCACCGG
CAAGCTGCCCGTGCCCTGGCCCACCCTCGTGACCACCCTGACCTACGGCGTGCAGTGCTTCAGCCGCTAC
CCCGACCACATGAAGCAGCACGACTTCTTCAAGTCCGCCATGCCCGAAGGCTACGTCCAGGAGCGCACCA
TCTTCTTCAAGGACGACGGCAACTACAAGACCCGCGCCGAGGTGAAGTTCGAGGGCGACACCCTGGTGAA
CCGCATCGAGCTGAAGGGCATCGACTTCAAGGAGGACGGCAACATCCTGGGGCACAAGCTGGAGTACAAC
TACAACAGCCACAACGTCTATATCATGGCCGACAAGCAGAAGAACGGCATCAAGGTGAACTTCAAGATCC
GCCACAACATCGAGGACGGCAGCGTGCAGCTCGCCGACCACTACCAGCAGAACACCCCCATCGGCGACGG
CCCCGTGCTGCTGCCCGACAACCACTACCTGAGCACCCAGTCCGCCCTGAGCAAAGACCCCAACGAGAAG
CGCGATCACATGGTCCTGCTGGAGTTCGTGACCGCCGCCGGGATCACTCTCGGCATGGACGAGCTGTACA
AGTCCGGACTCAGATCTGATTACAAGGATGACGACGATAAGCTCGAG
[1824 nt withheld, positions 1378-3201]
TAAGGATCCACCGGATCTAGATAACTGATCATAATCAGCCATACCACATTTGTAGAGGTTTTACTTGCTT
TAAAAAACCTCCCACACCTCCCCCTGAACCTGAAACATAAAATGAATGCAATTGTTGTTGTTAACTTGTT
TATTGCAGCTTATAATGGTTACAAATAAAGCAATAGCATCACAAATTTCACAAATAAAGCATTTTTTTCA
CTGCATTCTAGTTGTGGTTTGTCCAAACTCATCAATGTATCTTAACGCGTAAATTGTAAGCGTTAATATT
TTGTTAAAATTCGCGTTAAATTTTTGTTAAATCAGCTCATTTTTTAACCAATAGGCCGAAATCGGCAAAA
TCCCTTATAAATCAAAAGAATAGACCGAGATAGGGT
[37 nt withheld, positions 3588-3624]
AAAGAACGTGGACTCCAACGTCAAAGG
[49 nt withheld, positions 3652-3700]
T
[91 nt withheld, positions 3702-3792]
G
[124 nt withheld, positions 3794-3917]
CAGGTGGCACTTTTCGGGGAAATGTGCGCGGAACCCCTATTTGTTTATTTTTCTAAATACATTCAAATAT
GTATCCGCTCATGAGACAATAACCCTGATAAATGCTTCAATAATATTGAAAAAGGAAGAGTCCTGAGGCG
GAAAGAACCAGCTGTGGAATGTGTGTCAGTTAGGGTGTGGAAAGTCCCCAGGCTCCCCAGCAGGCAGAAG
TATGCAAAGCATGCATCTCAATTAGTCAGCAACCAGGTGTGGAAAGTCCCCAGGCTCCCCAGCAGGCAGA
AGTATGCAAAGCATGCATCTCAATTAGTCAGCAACCATAGTCCCGCCCCTAACTCCGCCCATCCCGCCCC
TAACTCCGCCCAGTTCCGCCCATTCTCCGCCCCATGGCTGACTAATTTTTTTTATTTATGCAGAGGCCGA
GGCCGCCTCGGCCTCTGAGCTATTCCAGAAGTAGTGAGGAGGCTTTTTTGGAGGCCTAGGCTTTTGCAAA
GATCGATCAAGAGACAGGATGAGGATCGTTTCGCATGATTGAACAAGATGGATTGCACGCAGGTTCTCCG
GCCGCTTGGGTGGAGAGGCTATTCGGCTATGACTGGGCACAACAGACAATCGGCTGCTCTGATGCCGCCG
TGTTCCGGCTGTCAGCGCAGGGGCGCCCGGTTCTTTTTGTCAAGACCGACCTGTCCGGTGCCCTGAATGA
ACTGCAAGACGAGGCAGCGCGGCTATCGTGGCTGGCCACGACGGGCGTTCCTTGCGCAGCTGTGCTCGAC
GTTGTCACTGAAGCGGGAAGGGACTGGCTGCTATTGGGCGAAGTGCCGGGGCAGGATCTCCTGTCATCTC
ACCTTGCTCCTGCCGAGAAAGTATCCATCATGGCTGATGCAATGCGGCGGCTGCATACGCTTGATCCGGC
TACCTGCCCATTCGACCACCAAGCGAAACATCGCATCGAGCGAGCACGTACTCGGATGGAAGCCGGTCTT
GTCGATCAGGATGATCTGGACGAAGAGCATCAGGGGCTCGCGCCAGCCGAACTGTTCGCCAGGCTCAAGG
CGAGCATGCCCGACGGCGAGGATCTCGTCGTGACCCATGGCGATGCCTGCTTGCCGAATATCATGGTGGA
AAATGGCCGCTTTTCTGGATTCATCGACTGTGGCCGGCTGGGTGTGGCGGACCGCTATCAGGACATAGCG
TTGGCTACCCGTGATATTGCTGAAGAGCTTGGCGGCGAATGGGCTGACCGCTTCCTCGTGCTTTACGGTA
TCGCCGCTCCCGATTCGCAGCGCATCGCCTTCTATCGCCTTCTTGACGAGTTCTTCTGAGCGGGACTCTG
GGGTTCGAAATGACCGACCAAGCGACGCCCAACCTGCCATCACGAGATTTCGATTCCACCGCCGCCTTCT
ATGAAAGGTTGGGCTTCGGAATCGTTTTCCGGGACGCCGGCTGGATGATCCTCCAGCGCGGGGATCTCAT
GCTGGAGTTCTTCGCCCACCCTAGGGGGAGGCTAACTGAAACACGGAAGGAGACAATACCGGAAGGAACC
CGCGCTATGACGGCAATAAAAAGACAGAATAAAACGCACGGTGTTGGGTCGTTTGTTCATAAACGCGGGG
TTCGGTCCCAGGGCTGGCACTCTGTCGATACCCCACCGAGACCCCATTGGGGCCAATACGCCCGCGTTTC
TTCCTTTTCCCCACCCCACCCCCCAAGTTCGGGTGAAGGCCCAGGGCTCGCAGCCAACGTCGGGGCGGCA
GGCCCTGCCATAGCCTCAGGTTACTCATATATACTTTAGATTGATTTAAAACTTCATTTTTAATTTAAAA
GGATCTAGGTGAAGATCCTTTTTGATAATCTCATGACCAAAATCCCTTAACGTGAGTTTTCGTTCCACTG
AGCGTCAGACCCCGTAGAAAAGATCAAAGGATCTTCTTGAGATCCTTTTTTTCTGCGCGTAATCTGCTGC
TTGCAAACAAAAAAACCACCGCTACCAGCGGTGGTTTGTTTGCCGGATCAAGAGCTACCAACTCTTTTTC
CGAAGGTAACTGGCTTCAGCAGAGCGCAGATACCAAATACTGTTCTTCTAGTGTAGCCGTAGTTAGGCCA
CCACTTCAAGAACTCTGTAGCACCGCCTACATACCTCGCTCTGCTAATCCTGTTACCAGTGGCTGCTGCC
AGTGGCGATAAGTCGTGTCTTACCGGGTTGGACTCAAGACGATAGTTACCGGATAAGGCGCAGCGGTCGG
GCTGAACGGGGGGTTCGTGCACACAGCCCAGCTTGGAGCGAACGACCTACACCGAACTGAGATACCTACA
GCGTGAGCTATGAGAAAGCGCCACGCTTCCCGAAGGGAGAAAGGCGGACAGGTATCCGGTAAGCGGCAGG
GTCGGAACAGGAGAGCGCACGAGGGAGCTTCCAGGGGGAAACGCCTGGTATCTTTATAGTCCTGTCGGGT
TTCGCCACCTCTGACTTGAGCGTCGATTTTTGTGATGCTCGTCAGGGGGGCGGAGCCTATGGAAAAACGC
CAGCAACGCGGCCTTTTTACGGTTCCTGGCCTTTTGCTGGCCTTTTGCTCACATGTTCTTTCCTGCGTTA
TCCCCTGATTCTGTGGATAACCGTATTACCGCCATG
Features (pLannotate 1.2.2; 15 found; start..end, strand, type, name):
     64..367     +  enhancer       CMV enhancer: human cytomegalovirus immediate early enhancer
    368..571     +  promoter       CMV promoter: human cytomegalovirus (CMV) immediate early promoter
    616..1332    +  CDS            EGFP: EGFP is a basic (constitutively fluorescent) green fluorescent protein published in 1996, derived from Aequorea victoria. It is reported to be a rapidly-maturing weak dimer with moderate acid sensitivity.
   1348..1376    +  CDS            3xFLAG (fragment): three tandem FLAG® epitope tags
   1378..3201    +  CDS            XRCC6 (sequence withheld): XRCC6_HUMAN - Also known as G22P1. Experimental evidence at protein level: Swiss-Prot protein existence level 1. Single-stranded DNA-dependent ATP-dependent helicase. Has a role in chromosome translocation. The DNA helicase II complex binds preferentially to fork-like ends of double-stranded DNA in a cell cycle-dependent manner. It works in the 3'-5' direction. Binding to DNA may be mediated by XRCC6. Involved in DNA non-homologous end joining (NHEJ) required for double-strand break repair and V(D)J recombination. The XRCC5/6 dimer acts as regulatory subunit of the DNA-dependent protein kinase
   3227..3311    +  CDS            large T antigen (fragment): large T antigen from SV40 (simian virus 40)
   3334..3455    +  polyA_signal   SV40 poly(A) signal: SV40 polyadenylation signal
   3489..3917    -  rep_origin     f1 ori (sequence partly withheld): f1 bacteriophage origin of replication; arrow indicates direction of (+) strand synthesis
   3944..4048    +  promoter       AmpR promoter: bla
   4050..4407    +  promoter       SV40 promoter: SV40 enhancer and early promoter
   4442..5236    +  CDS            NeoR/KanR: aminoglycoside phosphotransferase from Tn5; aph(3')-II (or nptII); confers resistance to neomycin, kanamycin, and G418 (Geneticin®)
   5257..5409    +  CDS            ble (fragment): BLE_KLEPN - Experimental evidence at protein level: Swiss-Prot protein existence level 1. Binding protein with a strong affinity to the bleomycin family of antibiotics. Binds to CL990; an antimitotic-antibiotic compound. From Klebsiella pneumoniae.
   5468..5515    +  polyA_signal   HSV TK poly(A) signal: herpes simplex virus thymidine kinase polyadenylation signal (Cole and Stacy, 1985)
   5606..5622    -  polyA_signal   bGH poly(A) signal (fragment): bovine growth hormone polyadenylation signal
   5844..6432    +  rep_origin     ori: high-copy-number ColE1/pMB1/pBR322/pUC origin of replication
