[The description below was written by a language model from this plasmid's Addgene catalogue record and pLannotate feature annotations shown in this document.]
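Description:
pEGFP-C1-FLAG-Ku70 is a 6.5 kb mammalian expression plasmid built on pEGFP-C1-FLAG, a derivative of the pEGFP-C1 backbone in which a FLAG epitope and unique XhoI and NotI sites were inserted between the BglII and HindIII sites of the polylinker. It is maintained in E. coli at high copy through a ColE1/pUC-type origin and also carries an f1 phage origin. A single NeoR/KanR (Tn5 aminoglycoside phosphotransferase) gene serves both hosts. A bacterial bla-type promoter drives it for kanamycin selection in bacteria, and the adjacent SV40 enhancer/early promoter, with an HSV TK polyadenylation signal downstream, drives it for G418 selection of transfected mammalian cells.

The payload is the human Ku70 (XRCC6) coding sequence, cloned XhoI to BamHI with both sites retained. It lies in frame downstream of EGFP and the FLAG tag, so the product is an N-terminally GFP-FLAG-tagged Ku70. Transcription is driven by the human CMV immediate-early enhancer and promoter and terminated by the SV40 poly(A) signal. The annotation software labels the epitope as a fragment of 3xFLAG, which fits the short FLAG sequence described in the catalogue entry. The small large T antigen, ble and bGH poly(A) fragments in the table are probably partial matches to backbone sequence rather than functional elements.

Ku70 pairs with XRCC5 (Ku80) to form the Ku heterodimer, which binds DNA ends and acts in non-homologous end joining and V(D)J recombination. The plasmid is intended for transient or stable expression of fluorescent, epitope-tagged Ku70. The associated publication concerns high-resolution imaging of Ku foci at DNA double-strand breaks, and the FLAG tag additionally allows immunodetection or affinity purification.
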