Addgene plasmid #46957: pEGFP-C1-FLAG-Ku70
Purpose: Plasmid for cloning and epression of GFP-FLAG tagged human Ku70 (N-terminal tag). Confers resistance to G418.
Depositing lab: Steve Jackson. Depositing organization: Gurdon Institute. Publication: A new method for high-resolution imaging of Ku foci to decipher mechanisms of DNA double-strand break repair. Britton S, Coates J, Jackson SP. J Cell Biol. 2013 Jul 29. 10.1083/jcb.201303073 PubMed 23897892.
Backbone
  Vector backbone: pEGFP-C1-FLAG
  Backbone size w/o insert (bp): 4766
  Total vector size (bp): 6543
  Modifications to backbone: Inserted a FLAG tag and XhoI and NotI unique restriction sites between BglII and HindIII.
  Vector type: Mammalian Expression
  Selectable markers: Neomycin (select with G418)
Growth in bacteria
  Bacterial resistance: Kanamycin, 50 μg/mL
  Growth temperature: 37°C
  Growth strain: XL1 Blue
  Copy number: High Copy
Gene/Insert
  Gene/Insert name: Ku70 (alt name: XRCC6)
  Species: H. sapiens (human)
  Insert size (bp): 1830
  GenBank ID: NM_001469.3
  Entrez Gene: XRCC6 (a.k.a. CTC75, CTCBF, G22P1, KU70, ML8, TLAA)
  Promoter: CMV
  Tag / fusion protein: GFP-FLAG (N terminal on backbone)
  Cloning method: Restriction Enzyme; 5′ cloning site XhoI (not destroyed); 3′ cloning site BamHI (not destroyed)
  Sequencing primers: 5′ CATGGTCCTGCTGGAGTTCGTG; 3′ GCAAGTAAAACCTCTACAAATGTGG
Terms and licenses: Academic/Nonprofit Terms; Industry Terms: Not Available to Industry
How to cite: pEGFP-C1-FLAG-Ku70 was a gift from Steve Jackson (Addgene plasmid # 46957 ; http://n2t.net/addgene:46957 ; RRID:Addgene_46957)
