>Addgene plasmid #46957 | pEGFP-C1-FLAG-Ku70 | addgene partial sequence | sequence record 69184 | EGFP-C 5'-CATGGTCCTGCTGGAGTTCGTG-3'
GAGCTGTACAAGTCCGGACTCAGATCTGATTACAAGGATGACGACGATAAGCTCGAG
[808 nt withheld, positions 58-865]
