LOCUS       Exported 6543 bp ds-DNA circular SYN 12-MAY-2021
DEFINITION  Plasmid for cloning and epression of GFP-FLAG tagged human Ku70
            (N-terminal tag). Confers resistance to G418..
ACCESSION   .
VERSION     .
KEYWORDS    pEGFP-C1-FLAG-Ku70
SOURCE      synthetic DNA construct
  ORGANISM  synthetic DNA construct
REFERENCE   1 (bases 1 to 6543)
  AUTHORS   Britton S, Coates J, Jackson SP
  TITLE     A new method for high-resolution imaging of Ku foci to decipher
            mechanisms of DNA double-strand break repair.
  JOURNAL   J Cell Biol. 2013 Jul 29.
  PUBMED    23897892
REFERENCE   2 (bases 1 to 6543)
  AUTHORS   .
  TITLE     Direct Submission
  JOURNAL   Exported May 12, 2021 from SnapGene Server 1.1.58
            http://www.snapgene.com
FEATURES             Location/Qualifiers
     source          1..6543
                     /organism="synthetic DNA construct"
                     /mol_type="other DNA"
     polyA_signal    1962..2083
                     /label=SV40 poly(A) signal
                     /note="SV40 polyadenylation signal"
     primer_bind     complement(1999..2018)
                     /label=SV40pA-R
                     /note="SV40 polyA, reverse primer"
     primer_bind     2053..2072
                     /label=EBV-rev
                     /note="SV40 polyA terminator, reverse primer"
     rep_origin      complement(2090..2545)
                     /direction=LEFT
                     /label=f1 ori
                     /note="f1 bacteriophage origin of replication; arrow
                     indicates direction of (+) strand synthesis"
     primer_bind     complement(2227..2248)
                     /label=F1ori-F
                     /note="F1 origin, forward primer"
     primer_bind     2439..2458
                     /label=F1ori-R
                     /note="F1 origin, reverse primer"
     promoter        2572..2676
                     /gene="bla"
                     /label=AmpR promoter
     promoter        2678..3035
                     /label=SV40 promoter
                     /note="SV40 enhancer and early promoter"
     primer_bind     complement(2701..2721)
                     /label=pBABE 3'
                     /note="SV40 enhancer, reverse primer for pBABE vectors"
     rep_origin      2886..3021
                     /label=SV40 ori
                     /note="SV40 origin of replication"
     primer_bind     2948..2967
                     /label=SV40pro-F
                     /note="SV40 promoter/origin, forward primer"
     CDS             3070..3864
                     /codon_start=1
                     /gene="aph(3')-II (or nptII)"
                     /product="aminoglycoside phosphotransferase from Tn5"
                     /label=NeoR/KanR
                     /note="confers resistance to neomycin, kanamycin, and G418
                     (Geneticin(R))"
                     /translation="MIEQDGLHAGSPAAWVERLFGYDWAQQTIGCSDAAVFRLSAQGRP
                     VLFVKTDLSGALNELQDEAARLSWLATTGVPCAAVLDVVTEAGRDWLLLGEVPGQDLLS
                     SHLAPAEKVSIMADAMRRLHTLDPATCPFDHQAKHRIERARTRMEAGLVDQDDLDEEHQ
                     GLAPAELFARLKASMPDGEDLVVTHGDACLPNIMVENGRFSGFIDCGRLGVADRYQDIA
                     LATRDIAEELGGEWADRFLVLYGIAAPDSQRIAFYRLLDEFF"
     primer_bind     complement(3124..3143)
                     /label=Neo-R
                     /note="Neomycin resistance gene, reverse primer"
     primer_bind     3734..3753
                     /label=Neo-F
                     /note="Neomycin resistance gene, forward primer"
     primer_bind     complement(4052..4071)
                     /label=TK-pA-R
                     /note="Thymidine kinase polyA, reverse primer"
     polyA_signal    4096..4143
                     /label=HSV TK poly(A) signal
                     /note="herpes simplex virus thymidine kinase
                     polyadenylation signal (Cole and Stacy, 1985)"
     rep_origin      4472..5060
                     /direction=RIGHT
                     /label=ori
                     /note="high-copy-number ColE1/pMB1/pBR322/pUC origin of
                     replication"
     primer_bind     4961..4980
                     /label=pBR322ori-F
                     /note="pBR322 origin, forward primer"
     enhancer        5235..5538
                     /label=CMV enhancer
                     /note="human cytomegalovirus immediate early enhancer"
     promoter        5539..5742
                     /label=CMV promoter
                     /note="human cytomegalovirus (CMV) immediate early
                     promoter"
     primer_bind     5693..5713
                     /label=CMV-F
                     /note="Human CMV immediate early promoter, forward primer"
     regulatory      5781..5790
                     /regulatory_class="other"
                     /note="vertebrate consensus sequence for strong initiation
                     of translation (Kozak, 1987)"
     CDS             5787..6503
                     /codon_start=1
                     /product="enhanced GFP"
                     /label=EGFP
                     /translation="MVSKGEELFTGVVPILVELDGDVNGHKFSVSGEGEGDATYGKLTL
                     KFICTTGKLPVPWPTLVTTLTYGVQCFSRYPDHMKQHDFFKSAMPEGYVQERTIFFKDD
                     GNYKTRAEVKFEGDTLVNRIELKGIDFKEDGNILGHKLEYNYNSHNVYIMADKQKNGIK
                     VNFKIRHNIEDGSVQLADHYQQNTPIGDGPVLLPDNHYLSTQSALSKDPNEKRDHMVLL
                     EFVTAAGITLGMDELYK"
     CDS             5787..6503
                     /codon_start=1
                     /product="the original enhanced GFP (Yang et al., 1996)"
                     /label=EGFP
                     /note="mammalian codon-optimized"
                     /translation="MVSKGEELFTGVVPILVELDGDVNGHKFSVSGEGEGDATYGKLTL
                     KFICTTGKLPVPWPTLVTTLTYGVQCFSRYPDHMKQHDFFKSAMPEGYVQERTIFFKDD
                     GNYKTRAEVKFEGDTLVNRIELKGIDFKEDGNILGHKLEYNYNSHNVYIMADKQKNGIK
                     VNFKIRHNIEDGSVQLADHYQQNTPIGDGPVLLPDNHYLSTQSALSKDPNEKRDHMVLL
                     EFVTAAGITLGMDELYK"
     primer_bind     complement(5832..5853)
                     /label=EGFP-N
                     /note="EGFP, reverse primer"
     primer_bind     complement(6093..6112)
                     /label=EXFP-R
                     /note="For distinguishing EGFP variants, reverse primer"
     primer_bind     6440..6461
                     /label=EGFP-C
                     /note="EGFP, forward primer"
     CDS             6519..6542
                     /codon_start=1
                     /product="FLAG(R) epitope tag, followed by an enterokinase
                     cleavage site"
                     /label=FLAG
                     /translation="DYKDDDDK"
ORIGIN
        1 tcgagnnnnn nnnnnnnnnn nnnnnnnnnn nnnnnnnnnn nnnnnnnnnn nnnnnnnnnn
       61 nnnnnnnnnn nnnnnnnnnn nnnnnnnnnn nnnnnnnnnn nnnnnnnnnn nnnnnnnnnn
      121 nnnnnnnnnn nnnnnnnnnn nnnnnnnnnn nnnnnnnnnn nnnnnnnnnn nnnnnnnnnn
      181 nnnnnnnnnn nnnnnnnnnn nnnnnnnnnn nnnnnnnnnn nnnnnnnnnn nnnnnnnnnn
      241 nnnnnnnnnn nnnnnnnnnn nnnnnnnnnn nnnnnnnnnn nnnnnnnnnn nnnnnnnnnn
      301 nnnnnnnnnn nnnnnnnnnn nnnnnnnnnn nnnnnnnnnn nnnnnnnnnn nnnnnnnnnn
      361 nnnnnnnnnn nnnnnnnnnn nnnnnnnnnn nnnnnnnnnn nnnnnnnnnn nnnnnnnnnn
      421 nnnnnnnnnn nnnnnnnnnn nnnnnnnnnn nnnnnnnnnn nnnnnnnnnn nnnnnnnnnn
      481 nnnnnnnnnn nnnnnnnnnn nnnnnnnnnn nnnnnnnnnn nnnnnnnnnn nnnnnnnnnn
      541 nnnnnnnnnn nnnnnnnnnn nnnnnnnnnn nnnnnnnnnn nnnnnnnnnn nnnnnnnnnn
      601 nnnnnnnnnn nnnnnnnnnn nnnnnnnnnn nnnnnnnnnn nnnnnnnnnn nnnnnnnnnn
      661 nnnnnnnnnn nnnnnnnnnn nnnnnnnnnn nnnnnnnnnn nnnnnnnnnn nnnnnnnnnn
      721 nnnnnnnnnn nnnnnnnnnn nnnnnnnnnn nnnnnnnnnn nnnnnnnnnn nnnnnnnnnn
      781 nnnnnnnnnn nnnnnnnnnn nnnnnnnnnn nnnnnnnnnn nnnnnnnnnn nnnnnnnnnn
      841 nnnnnnnnnn nnnnnnnnnn nnnnnnnnnn nnnnnnnnnn nnnnnnnnnn nnnnnnnnnn
      901 nnnnnnnnnn nnnnnnnnnn nnnnnnnnnn nnnnnnnnnn nnnnnnnnnn nnnnnnnnnn
      961 nnnnnnnnnn nnnnnnnnnn nnnnnnnnnn nnnnnnnnnn nnnnnnnnnn nnnnnnnnnn
     1021 nnnnnnnnnn nnnnnnnnnn nnnnnnnnnn nnnnnnnnnn nnnnnnnnnn nnnnnnnnnn
     1081 nnnnnnnnnn nnnnnnnnnn nnnnnnnnnn nnnnnnnnnn nnnnnnnnnn nnnnnnnnnn
     1141 nnnnnnnnnn nnnnnnnnnn nnnnnnnnnn nnnnnnnnnn nnnnnnnnnn nnnnnnnnnn
     1201 nnnnnnnnnn nnnnnnnnnn nnnnnnnnnn nnnnnnnnnn nnnnnnnnnn nnnnnnnnnn
     1261 nnnnnnnnnn nnnnnnnnnn nnnnnnnnnn nnnnnnnnnn nnnnnnnnnn nnnnnnnnnn
     1321 nnnnnnnnnn nnnnnnnnnn nnnnnnnnnn nnnnnnnnnn nnnnnnnnnn nnnnnnnnnn
     1381 nnnnnnnnnn nnnnnnnnnn nnnnnnnnnn nnnnnnnnnn nnnnnnnnnn nnnnnnnnnn
     1441 nnnnnnnnnn nnnnnnnnnn nnnnnnnnnn nnnnnnnnnn nnnnnnnnnn nnnnnnnnnn
     1501 nnnnnnnnnn nnnnnnnnnn nnnnnnnnnn nnnnnnnnnn nnnnnnnnnn nnnnnnnnnn
     1561 nnnnnnnnnn nnnnnnnnnn nnnnnnnnnn nnnnnnnnnn nnnnnnnnnn nnnnnnnnnn
     1621 nnnnnnnnnn nnnnnnnnnn nnnnnnnnnn nnnnnnnnnn nnnnnnnnnn nnnnnnnnnn
     1681 nnnnnnnnnn nnnnnnnnnn nnnnnnnnnn nnnnnnnnnn nnnnnnnnnn nnnnnnnnnn
     1741 nnnnnnnnnn nnnnnnnnnn nnnnnnnnnn nnnnnnnnnn nnnnnnnnnn nnnnnnnnnn
     1801 nnnnnnnnnn nnnnnnnnnn nnnnnnnnnt aaggatccac cggatctaga taactgatca
     1861 taatcagcca taccacattt gtagaggttt tacttgcttt aaaaaacctc ccacacctcc
     1921 ccctgaacct gaaacataaa atgaatgcaa ttgttgttgt taacttgttt attgcagctt
     1981 ataatggtta caaataaagc aatagcatca caaatttcac aaataaagca tttttttcac
     2041 tgcattctag ttgtggtttg tccaaactca tcaatgtatc ttaacgcgta aattgtaagc
     2101 gttaatattt tgttaaaatt cgcgttaaat ttttgttaaa tcagctcatt ttttaaccaa
     2161 taggccgaaa tcggcaaaat cccttataaa tcaaaagaat agaccgagat agggttgagt
     2221 gttgttccag tttggaacaa gagtccacta ttaaagaacg tggactccaa cgtcaaaggn
     2281 nnnnnnnnnn nnnnnnnnnn nnnnnnnnnn nnnnnnnnnn nnnnnnnntn nnnnnnnnnn
     2341 nnnnnnnnnn nnnnnnnnnn nnnnnnnnnn nnnnnnnnnn nnnnnnnnnn nnnnnnnnnn
     2401 nnnnnnnnnn nnnnnnnnnn gnnnnnnnnn nnnnnnnnnn nnnnnnnnnn nnnnnnnnnn
     2461 nnnnnnnnnn nnnnnnnnnn nnnnnnnnnn nnnnnnnnnn nnnnnnnnnn nnnnnnnnnn
     2521 nnnnnnnnnn nnnnnnnnnn nnnnncaggt ggcacttttc ggggaaatgt gcgcggaacc
     2581 cctatttgtt tatttttcta aatacattca aatatgtatc cgctcatgag acaataaccc
     2641 tgataaatgc ttcaataata ttgaaaaagg aagagtcctg aggcggaaag aaccagctgt
     2701 ggaatgtgtg tcagttaggg tgtggaaagt ccccaggctc cccagcaggc agaagtatgc
     2761 aaagcatgca tctcaattag tcagcaacca ggtgtggaaa gtccccaggc tccccagcag
     2821 gcagaagtat gcaaagcatg catctcaatt agtcagcaac catagtcccg cccctaactc
     2881 cgcccatccc gcccctaact ccgcccagtt ccgcccattc tccgccccat ggctgactaa
     2941 ttttttttat ttatgcagag gccgaggccg cctcggcctc tgagctattc cagaagtagt
     3001 gaggaggctt ttttggaggc ctaggctttt gcaaagatcg atcaagagac aggatgagga
     3061 tcgtttcgca tgattgaaca agatggattg cacgcaggtt ctccggccgc ttgggtggag
     3121 aggctattcg gctatgactg ggcacaacag acaatcggct gctctgatgc cgccgtgttc
     3181 cggctgtcag cgcaggggcg cccggttctt tttgtcaaga ccgacctgtc cggtgccctg
     3241 aatgaactgc aagacgaggc agcgcggcta tcgtggctgg ccacgacggg cgttccttgc
     3301 gcagctgtgc tcgacgttgt cactgaagcg ggaagggact ggctgctatt gggcgaagtg
     3361 ccggggcagg atctcctgtc atctcacctt gctcctgccg agaaagtatc catcatggct
     3421 gatgcaatgc ggcggctgca tacgcttgat ccggctacct gcccattcga ccaccaagcg
     3481 aaacatcgca tcgagcgagc acgtactcgg atggaagccg gtcttgtcga tcaggatgat
     3541 ctggacgaag agcatcaggg gctcgcgcca gccgaactgt tcgccaggct caaggcgagc
     3601 atgcccgacg gcgaggatct cgtcgtgacc catggcgatg cctgcttgcc gaatatcatg
     3661 gtggaaaatg gccgcttttc tggattcatc gactgtggcc ggctgggtgt ggcggaccgc
     3721 tatcaggaca tagcgttggc tacccgtgat attgctgaag agcttggcgg cgaatgggct
     3781 gaccgcttcc tcgtgcttta cggtatcgcc gctcccgatt cgcagcgcat cgccttctat
     3841 cgccttcttg acgagttctt ctgagcggga ctctggggtt cgaaatgacc gaccaagcga
     3901 cgcccaacct gccatcacga gatttcgatt ccaccgccgc cttctatgaa aggttgggct
     3961 tcggaatcgt tttccgggac gccggctgga tgatcctcca gcgcggggat ctcatgctgg
     4021 agttcttcgc ccaccctagg gggaggctaa ctgaaacacg gaaggagaca ataccggaag
     4081 gaacccgcgc tatgacggca ataaaaagac agaataaaac gcacggtgtt gggtcgtttg
     4141 ttcataaacg cggggttcgg tcccagggct ggcactctgt cgatacccca ccgagacccc
     4201 attggggcca atacgcccgc gtttcttcct tttccccacc ccacccccca agttcgggtg
     4261 aaggcccagg gctcgcagcc aacgtcgggg cggcaggccc tgccatagcc tcaggttact
     4321 catatatact ttagattgat ttaaaacttc atttttaatt taaaaggatc taggtgaaga
     4381 tcctttttga taatctcatg accaaaatcc cttaacgtga gttttcgttc cactgagcgt
     4441 cagaccccgt agaaaagatc aaaggatctt cttgagatcc tttttttctg cgcgtaatct
     4501 gctgcttgca aacaaaaaaa ccaccgctac cagcggtggt ttgtttgccg gatcaagagc
     4561 taccaactct ttttccgaag gtaactggct tcagcagagc gcagatacca aatactgtcc
     4621 ttctagtgta gccgtagtta ggccaccact tcaagaactc tgtagcaccg cctacatacc
     4681 tcgctctgct aatcctgtta ccagtggctg ctgccagtgg cgataagtcg tgtcttaccg
     4741 ggttggactc aagacgatag ttaccggata aggcgcagcg gtcgggctga acggggggtt
     4801 cgtgcacaca gcccagcttg gagcgaacga cctacaccga actgagatac ctacagcgtg
     4861 agctatgaga aagcgccacg cttcccgaag ggagaaaggc ggacaggtat ccggtaagcg
     4921 gcagggtcgg aacaggagag cgcacgaggg agcttccagg gggaaacgcc tggtatcttt
     4981 atagtcctgt cgggtttcgc cacctctgac ttgagcgtcg atttttgtga tgctcgtcag
     5041 gggggcggag cctatggaaa aacgccagca acgcggcctt tttacggttc ctggcctttt
     5101 gctggccttt tgctcacatg ttctttcctg cgttatcccc tgattctgtg gataaccgta
     5161 ttaccgccat gcattagtta ttaatagtaa tcaattacgg ggtcattagt tcatagccca
     5221 tatatggagt tccgcgttac ataacttacg gtaaatggcc cgcctggctg accgcccaac
     5281 gacccccgcc cattgacgtc aataatgacg tatgttccca tagtaacgcc aatagggact
     5341 ttccattgac gtcaatgggt ggagtattta cggtaaactg cccacttggc agtacatcaa
     5401 gtgtatcata tgccaagtac gccccctatt gacgtcaatg acggtaaatg gcccgcctgg
     5461 cattatgccc agtacatgac cttatgggac tttcctactt ggcagtacat ctacgtatta
     5521 gtcatcgcta ttaccatggt gatgcggttt tggcagtaca tcaatgggcg tggatagcgg
     5581 tttgactcac ggggatttcc aagtctccac cccattgacg tcaatgggag tttgttttgg
     5641 caccaaaatc aacgggactt tccaaaatgt cgtaacaact ccgccccatt gacgcaaatg
     5701 ggcggtaggc gtgtacggtg ggaggtctat ataagcagag ctggtttagt gaaccgtcag
     5761 atccgctagc gctaccggtc gccaccatgg tgagcaaggg cgaggagctg ttcaccgggg
     5821 tggtgcccat cctggtcgag ctggacggcg acgtaaacgg ccacaagttc agcgtgtccg
     5881 gcgagggcga gggcgatgcc acctacggca agctgaccct gaagttcatc tgcaccaccg
     5941 gcaagctgcc cgtgccctgg cccaccctcg tgaccaccct gacctacggc gtgcagtgct
     6001 tcagccgcta ccccgaccac atgaagcagc acgacttctt caagtccgcc atgcccgaag
     6061 gctacgtcca ggagcgcacc atcttcttca aggacgacgg caactacaag acccgcgccg
     6121 aggtgaagtt cgagggcgac accctggtga accgcatcga gctgaagggc atcgacttca
     6181 aggaggacgg caacatcctg gggcacaagc tggagtacaa ctacaacagc cacaacgtct
     6241 atatcatggc cgacaagcag aagaacggca tcaaggtgaa cttcaagatc cgccacaaca
     6301 tcgaggacgg cagcgtgcag ctcgccgacc actaccagca gaacaccccc atcggcgacg
     6361 gccccgtgct gctgcccgac aaccactacc tgagcaccca gtccgccctg agcaaagacc
     6421 ccaacgagaa gcgcgatcac atggtcctgc tggagttcgt gaccgccgcc gggatcactc
     6481 tcggcatgga cgagctgtac aagtccggac tcagatctga ttacaaggat gacgacgata
     6541 agc
//
